Addgene plasmid #116021: pVL26 - pSCR
Purpose: entry vector for GreenGate cloning method, promoter
Depositing lab: Thomas Greb. Depositing organization: Universitaet Heidelberg. Publication: A Comprehensive Toolkit for Inducible, Cell Type-Specific Gene Expression in Arabidopsis. Schurholz AK, Lopez-Salmeron V, Li Z, Forner J, Wenzl C, Gaillochet C, Augustin S, Vilches-Barro A, Fuchs M, Gebert M, Lohmann JU, Greb T, Wolf S. Plant Physiol. 2018 Jul 19. pii: pp.18.00463. doi: 10.1104/pp.18.00463. PubMed 30026289.
Backbone
  Vector backbone: A000
  Vector type: Unspecified
Growth in bacteria
  Bacterial resistance: Ampicillin, 100 μg/mL
  Growth temperature: 37°C
  Growth strain: DH5alpha
  Copy number: High Copy
Gene/Insert
  Gene/Insert name: pSCR
  Species: A. thaliana (mustard weed)
  Insert size (bp): 2517
  Mutation: T171A by SDM to abolish Eco31I site
  Cloning method: Restriction Enzyme; 5′ cloning site Unknown (unknown if destroyed); 3′ cloning site Unknown (unknown if destroyed)
Terms and licenses: Academic/Nonprofit Terms; Industry Terms: Not Available to Industry
How to cite: pVL26 - pSCR was a gift from Thomas Greb (Addgene plasmid # 116021 ; http://n2t.net/addgene:116021 ; RRID:Addgene_116021)
