[The description below was written by a language model from this plasmid's Addgene catalogue record and pLannotate feature annotations shown in this document.]
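Description:
pVL26 - pSCR is a GreenGate entry vector carrying a promoter module: the upstream regulatory region of the Arabidopsis thaliana SCARECROW (SCR) gene, recorded as a 2,517 bp insert in the "A000" backbone. In the GreenGate system, individual parts (promoter, tags, coding sequence, terminator, resistance cassette) are held in separate entry plasmids. They are then joined in a fixed order into a plant transformation vector by Golden Gate-type assembly using the type IIS enzyme Eco31I (BsaI). In keeping with this, the record notes a single base change (T171A, made by site-directed mutagenesis) that removes an internal Eco31I site, so the promoter fragment is not cut during assembly. The exact cloning sites are listed as unknown.

The sequenced plasmid is 5,203 nt and is a small, high-copy E. coli cloning vector. It has a ColE1/pUC-type origin and a β-lactamase gene under its own promoter for ampicillin selection. The insert region lies between SP6 and T7 phage promoters and is surrounded by remnants of a lac cassette (CAP site, lac promoter and operator, and lacI and lacZα fragments), with short bom and rop fragments left over from the parental backbone. The annotation software does not label the SCR promoter itself. It does flag a reverse-oriented fragment resembling an Arabidopsis ribosomal protein L17 gene at one end of the insert region, which probably reflects neighbouring genomic sequence included in the cloned upstream region. The plasmid has no plant selection marker or T-DNA elements. It serves only as a donor of the promoter for building expression constructs, and it was deposited as part of a toolkit for inducible, cell type-specific gene expression in Arabidopsis.
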