Features (pLannotate 1.2.2; 13 found; start..end, strand, type, name):
     96..200     +  promoter       AmpR promoter: bla
    201..1061    +  CDS            AmpR: β-lactamase; bla; confers resistance to ampicillin, carbenicillin, and related antibiotics
   1232..1820    +  rep_origin     ori: high-copy-number ColE1/pMB1/pBR322/pUC origin of replication
   2003..2095    +  CDS            lacI (fragment): lac repressor; lacI; The lac repressor binds to the lac operator to inhibit transcription in E. coli. This inhibition can be relieved by adding lactose or isopropyl-β-D-thiogalactopyranoside (IPTG).
   2108..2129    +  protein_bind   CAP binding site: CAP binding activates transcription in the presence of cAMP. E. coli catabolite activator protein
   2144..2174    +  promoter       lac promoter: promoter for the E. coli lac operon
   2182..2198    +  protein_bind   lac operator: The lac repressor binds to the lac operator to inhibit transcription in E. coli. This inhibition can be relieved by adding lactose or isopropyl-β-D-thiogalactopyranoside (IPTG). lac repressor encoded by lacI
   2212..2230    +  promoter       SP6 promoter: promoter for bacteriophage SP6 RNA polymerase
   2251..2604    -  CDS            RPL17 (fragment): RK17_ARATH - Experimental evidence at transcript level: Swiss-Prot protein existence level 2. This protein binds directly to 23S ribosomal RNA. From Arabidopsis thaliana (Mouse-ear cress).
   4790..4808    -  promoter       T7 promoter: promoter for bacteriophage T7 RNA polymerase
   4810..4962    +  CDS            lacZα (fragment): LacZα fragment of β-galactosidase; lacZ fragment
   4968..5067    -  misc_feature   bom (fragment): basis of mobility region from pBR322
   5169..1       -  CDS            rop (fragment) (across the origin): Rop protein, which maintains plasmids at low copy number; rop
>Addgene plasmid #116021 | pVL26 - pSCR | addgene full sequence | sequence record 228178 | Addgene NGS Result
GACGAAAGGGCCTCGTGATACGCCTATTTTTATAGGTTAATGTCATGATAATAATGGTTTCTTAGACGTC
AGGTGGCACTTTTCGGGGAAATGTGCGCGGAACCCCTATTTGTTTATTTTTCTAAATACATTCAAATATG
TATCCGCTCATGAGACAATAACCCTGATAAATGCTTCAATAATATTGAAAAAGGAAGAGTATGAGTATTC
AACATTTCCGTGTCGCCCTTATTCCCTTTTTTGCGGCATTTTGCCTTCCTGTTTTTGCTCACCCAGAAAC
GCTGGTGAAAGTAAAAGATGCTGAAGATCAGTTGGGTGCACGAGTGGGTTACATCGAACTGGATCTCAAC
AGCGGTAAGATCCTTGAGAGTTTTCGCCCCGAAGAACGTTTTCCAATGATGAGCACTTTTAAAGTTCTGC
TATGTGGCGCGGTATTATCCCGTATTGACGCCGGGCAAGAGCAACTCGGTCGCCGCATACACTATTCTCA
GAATGACTTGGTTGAGTACTCACCAGTCACAGAAAAGCATCTTACGGATGGCATGACAGTAAGAGAATTA
TGCAGTGCTGCCATAACCATGAGTGATAACACTGCGGCCAACTTACTTCTGACAACGATCGGAGGACCGA
AGGAGCTAACCGCTTTTTTGCACAACATGGGGGATCATGTAACTCGCCTTGATCGTTGGGAACCGGAGCT
GAATGAAGCCATACCAAACGACGAGCGTGACACCACGATGCCTGTAGCAATGGCAACAACGTTGCGCAAA
CTATTAACTGGCGAACTACTTACTCTAGCTTCCCGGCAACAATTAATAGACTGGATGGAGGCGGATAAAG
TTGCAGGACCACTTCTGCGCTCGGCCCTTCCGGCTGGCTGGTTTATTGCTGATAAATCTGGAGCCGGTGA
GCGTGGCTCTCGAGGTATCATTGCAGCACTGGGGCCAGATGGTAAGCCCTCCCGTATCGTAGTTATCTAC
ACGACGGGGAGTCAGGCAACTATGGATGAACGAAATAGACAGATCGCTGAGATAGGTGCCTCACTGATTA
AGCATTGGTAACTGTCAGACCAAGTTTACTCATATATACTTTAGATTGATTTAAAACTTCATTTTTAATT
TAAAAGGATCTAGGTGAAGATCCTTTTTGATAATCTCATGACCAAAATCCCTTAACGTGAGTTTTCGTTC
CACTGAGCGTCAGACCCCGTAGAAAAGATCAAAGGATCTTCTTGAGATCCTTTTTTTCTGCGCGTAATCT
GCTGCTTGCAAACAAAAAAACCACCGCTACCAGCGGTGGTTTGTTTGCCGGATCAAGAGCTACCAACTCT
TTTTCCGAAGGTAACTGGCTTCAGCAGAGCGCAGATACCAAATACTGTTCTTCTAGTGTAGCCGTAGTTA
GGCCACCACTTCAAGAACTCTGTAGCACCGCCTACATACCTCGCTCTGCTAATCCTGTTACCAGTGGCTG
CTGCCAGTGGCGATAAGTCGTGTCTTACCGGGTTGGACTCAAGACGATAGTTACCGGATAAGGCGCAGCG
GTCGGGCTGAACGGGGGGTTCGTGCACACAGCCCAGCTTGGAGCGAACGACCTACACCGAACTGAGATAC
CTACAGCGTGAGCTATGAGAAAGCGCCACGCTTCCCGAAGGGAGAAAGGCGGACAGGTATCCGGTAAGCG
GCAGGGTCGGAACAGGAGAGCGCACGAGGGAGCTTCCAGGGGGAAACGCCTGGTATCTTTATAGTCCTGT
CGGGTTTCGCCACCTCTGACTTGAGCGTCGATTTTTGTGATGCTCGTCAGGGGGGCGGAGCCTATGGAAA
AACGCCAGCAACGCGGCCTTTTTACGGTTCCTGGCCTTTTGCTGGCCTTTTGCTCACATGTTCTTTCCTG
CGTTATCCCCTGATTCTGTGGATAACCGTATTACCGCCTTTGAGTGAGCTGATACCGCTCGCCGCAGCCG
AACGACCGAGCGCAGCGAGTCAGTGAGCGAGGAAGCGGAAGAGCGCCCAATACGCAAACCGCCTCTCCCC
GCGCGTTGGCCGATTCATTAATGCAGCTGGCACGACAGGTTTCCCGACTGGAAAGCGGGCAGTGAGCGCA
ACGCAATTAATGTGAGTTAGCTCACTCATTAGGCACCCCAGGCTTTACACTTTATGCTTCCGGCTCGTAT
GTTGTGTGGAATTGTGAGCGGATAACAATTTCACACGAGCTATTTAGGTGACACTATAGAAGTGAAGCTT
GGTCTCAACCTCGACCACCACCGTCAACAATTTTGAATCCATTCTCAAAGCTTTGCCAATCTGCGTTCGA
AATTCGAAAACCCTAACGACTTTGGAGATTCAAATTGAGCCAAATCTCTATGAAAAGTGGAAATTTACCT
GGAAGTCCGATTGAGAGGAGAGGATTGACCGGAGAGAGTCCGGAGAAAGATGGGAGTGAAGGAGAAGAGA
TTGGGAGACGAAGAGTAACCGGACGGCGAGAAGACGAGGAAGGTAATCGGAGTGATGCGGTGGAGGGAAG
AGCTGATTTGAGAGAAGACATACTCCAGACTCTGCTCACGGAATCTGTAGGAGTCGCCATTGCCATGGAC
ATTGGAATCGCCATTAGATTGTGATCCTCTGCAACAAAGCGGATTTTGCTGGTGTTGAATGGATAAGGGA
TAGAGGAAGAGGACTTTGTTTATCAGAAACCTTTTGATGGGCCTTAATGGGCCTATAAACTGTAACTCTG
TAGCGCTTTGCCAACAAGAGACTTTTTAAGGTTTTTGTTGCCAAACAGATATTTGCATTTGGGCTATGTA
ATGTTAGAATTATTTTATAATGTATGCTATTGCTAGATATTGTTTAAGTGCATTTGTGATTTACAAACAT
TTCATTTTTATTTTGGTTTTAATGAGCATTTCTATTATAGAGACTTTGATGTTAATAAATGGTGTTCTAA
GATATATTAAAATATTTTATATACTTTCTTAAAATTGGATAAATTTTGGGAAAATCCTTAATATCAGTTA
AATTGAAGATAAAGAGTATTAAAAAAAACTATGTAGTAAAATACATTTCACATTTTTTGTGTATAATAGT
ACATGGTATTCGTTAAGATCACTCAAAAATTAACAAATTAAGTCTAAAAGGGCAGAAAAGACTATTCAAA
TATGGACTTGGAGAAAGACATTCAGCTTTTTACGCTGAGAAACTTTCATATTGAGCCGTGTGTTTGTGTT
GTGAAGAGAAGTAATAAAAAATAATTTGAAGTGAAAAAGGAGAAGAAAAAATAAGATCGTAGAAAGCGTG
GATGGTTTCTTCTTGGGTTCACTGCCATGCGATTATTAAATTGGCCATGGGGCTAGTGTTTGACGTACAA
AAGTCTAAAAATTGTCAGTCAAACAGGTCCAAAACTTTGTAAGAAAAATAATATAATAATAGCAAATTTT
CTAAAAATTGTTAAAAAAAGAACAAAAGGGAAAAGATGAGGATGCAGATGAAAGCAAAATGTCAAACACT
AGTTTCAGATTTTATCGGGAACTGGGGTTTGACAGTTGGTGTATGTATGTAATGGCCTCTCATCAAAACA
TGTGCATCTTTTTCCTTTTTTGTTATTTACTGTTTTAGCTCTACGTCTTGTCCAATTCCTCTCAAGTAAA
ATGCCTTTAATATGATACTAATATACAAGGGGACTAATGCTTTTTCCCTTTTCTTATCCTTGTTTTGTCT
AAATCTTTACTTGGATTCCTTTATTTTTCTCCTCTCTTTAGATTAGTACGGTTTAAGGAATACCATCTTT
CTAATTTTAGCACAAAATTGCAAGTTGGTGCCCCATCTTAGTAAGCACATCGTACCACACTTTGATTGTG
TGAGAGACTTCTTCATCCCATCTCTCATACCAAACCTAAATCAAATGACTAGTGGTGCAACCTGCTGACT
CCATATGACCATAACTAATAAATCGGTTTATGAATCCAACTCATGTAGCTCTATAGAATAGAAACCCATT
CATTTCACATAATGAACTGAATCTGACATTTTATTTACATCATTTACTACTCAATTTTGTAATTAGCAAG
ATCATCTTTTTCATTATTCAACAATTTTGATATTCCATAATTTATTAACTTTGTCATACATCATAATATT
CTGAAATTTTGTTATATATTGTACCGGTTCCACGAAATAGAGCTCTATTATTATAGACCAAACAAACAAA
ATATTATCTTCTTGTGGTTAGTTCGAGAGAGAGGTCAAGAAGAAACGAAATGGATCGGCAAACGGAAGAC
GTCAAACACACAACGACGAACATTTTCCGATCACCCACCTAATCTCTTCCCATTTTTATTATTTTTCAAA
ACTCAAATTAATTAAGAAGAAAAAAACAGAAACAGAGAGAGAAAGAGTTAAGATGAATAGAGATAGAAAG
AGTCATTAAATGTACGAAGCGACATTCACAATAATTCGAAAGGTGGAAGACGACTTAGATACGGCCAGGC
TTCACTGTCCTCCTCGTCCTCCTCAATTACCCCTAACCCCTTTTTCCGGGATTCATCTCCAACCCACATC
CTTCCAAATTCTCACCCCCTCACTGAGTTTTTGCTTTTTCTCCTCATCGGAGATCGTGAAGACGATCAAG
TAATTTAAGAATCCCACCATTGATAAAAGAGTCTAGCTTTTCTACTACCAAACCTTTTTCTGTTTGGAAA
TTTTCGATTTTGGATTTAACCCTTTTCTTACCTTATTTATAACCATGCAATCTCACGACCAACAACCCTT
CAATCTCCAACATGAGACCGAATTCTCGCCCTATAGTGAGTCGTATTACCTGGCCGTCGTTTTACAACGT
CGTGACTGGGAAAACCCTGGCGTTACCCAACTTAATCGCCTTGCAGCACATCCCCCTTTCGCCAGCTGGC
GTAATAGCGAAGAGGCCCGCACCGATCGCCCTTCCCAACAGTTGCGCAGCCTGAATGGCGAATGGCGCCT
GATGCGGTATTTTCTCCTTACGCATCTGTGCGGTATTTCACACCGCATATGGTGCACTCTCAGTACAATC
TGCTCTGATGCCGCATAGTTAAGCCAGCCCCGACACCCGCCAACACCCGCTGACGCGCCCTGACGGGCTT
GTCTGCTCCCGGCATCCGCTTACAGACAAGCTGTGACCGTCTCCGGGAGCTGCATGTGTCAGAGGTTTTC
ACCGTCATCACCGAAACGCGCGA
